>Addgene plasmid #147234 | pAc5.1B-EGFP-CeAIN2-W282AW390A_P | depositor full sequence | sequence record 289681 | Full Sequence
CTTCAAGGAATTAATTCTATATTCTAAAAACACAAATGATACTTCTAAAAAAAATCATGAATGGCATCAA
CTCTGAATCAAATCTTTGCAGATGCACCTACTTCTCATTTCCACTGTCACATCATTTTTCCAGATCTCGC
TGCCTGTTATGTGGCCCACAAACCAAGACACGTTTTATGGCCATTAAAGCTGGCTGATCGTCGCCAAACA
CCAAATACATATCAATATGTACATTCGAGAAAGAAGCGATCAAAGAAGCGTCTTCGGGCGAGTAGGAGAA
TGCGGAGGAGAAGGAGAACGAGCTGATCTAGTATCTCTCCACAATCCAATGCCAACTGACCAACTGGCCA
TATTCGGAGCAATTTGAAGCCAATTTCCATCGCCTGGCGATCGCTCCATTCTTGGCTATATGTTTTTCAC
CGTTCCCGGGGCCATTTTCAAAGACTCGTCGGTAAGATAAGATTGTGTCACTCGCTGTCTCTCTTCATTT
GTCGAAGAATGCTGAGGAATTTCGCGATGACGTCGGCGAGTATTTTGAAGAATGAGAATAATTTGTATTT
ATACGAAAATCAGTTAGTGGAATTTTCTACAAAAACATGTTATCTATAGATAATTTTGTTGCAAAATATG
TTGACTATGACAAAGATTGTATGTATATACCTTTAATGTATTCTCATTTTCTTATGTATTTATAATGGCA
ATGATGATACTGATGATATTTTAAGATGATGCCAGACCACAGGCTGATTTCTGCGTCTTTTGCCGAACGC
AGTGCATGTGCGGTTGTTGTTTTTTGGAATAGTTTCAATTTTCGGACTGTCCGCTTTGATTTCAGTTTCT
TGGCTTATTCAAAAAGCAAAGTAAAGCCAAAAAAGCGAGATGGCAATACCAAATGCGGCAAAACGGTAGT
GGAAGGAAAGGGGTGCGGGGCAGCGGAAGGAAGGGTGGGGCGGGGCGTGGCGGGGTCTGTGGCTGGGCGC
GACGTCACCGACGTTGGAGCCACTCCTTTGACCATGTGTGCGTGTGTGTATTATTCGTGTCTCGCCACTC
GCCGGTTGTTTTTTTCTTTTTATCTCGCTCTCTCTAGCGCCATCTCGTACGCATGCTCAACGCACCGCAT
GTTGCCGTGTCCTTTATGCGTCATTTTGGCTCGAAATAGGCAATTATTTAAACAAAGATTAGTCAACGAA
AACGCTAAAATAAATAAGTCTACAATATGGTTACTTATTGCCATGTGTGTGCAGCCAACGATAGCAACAA
AAGCAACAACACAGTGGCTTTCCCTCTTTCACTTTTTGTTTGCAAGCGCGTGCGAGCAAGACGGCACGAC
CGGCAAACGCAATTACGCTGACAAAGAGCAGACGAAGTTTTGGCCGAAAAACATCAAGGCGCCTGATACG
AATGCATTTGCAATAACAATTGCGATATTTAATATTGTTTATGAAGCTGTTTGACTTCAAAACACACAAA
AAAAAAAATAAAACAAATTATTTGAAAGAGAATTAGGAATCGGACAGCTTATCGTTACGGGCTAACAGCA
CACCGAGACGAAATAGCTTACCTGACGTCACAGCCTCTGGAAGAACTGCCGCCAAGCAGAGAGAGAGAGA
AAAAGAGGGAGAGCAGCTTAGACCGCATGTGCTTGTGTGTGAGGCGTCTCTCTCTTCGTCTCCTGTTTGC
GCAAACGCATAGACTGCACTGAGAAAATCGATTACCTATTTTTTATGAATGAATATTTGCACTATTACTA
TTCAAAACTATTAAGATAGCAATCACATTCAATAGCCAAATACTATACCACCTGAGCGATGCAACGAAAT
GATCAATTTGAGCAAAAATGCTGCATATTTAGGACGGCATCATTATAGAAATGCTTCTTGCTGTGTACTT
TTCTCTCGTCTGGCAGCTGTTTCGCCGTTATTGTTAAAACCGGCTTAAGTTAGGTGTGTTTTCTACGACT
AGTGATGCCCCTACTAGAAGATGTGTGTTGCACAAATGTCCCTGAATAACCAATTTGAAGTGCAGATAGC
AGTAAACGTAAGCTAATATGAATATTATTTAACTGTAATGTTTTAATATCGCTGGACATTACTAATAAAC
CCACTATAAACACATGTACATATGTATGTTTTGGCATACAATGAGTAGTTGGGGAAAAAATGTGTAAAAG
CACCGTGACCATCACAGCATAAAGATAACCAGCTGAAGTATCGAATATGAGTAACCCCCAAATTGAATCA
CATGCCGCAACTGATAGGACCCATGGAAGTACACTCTTCATGGCGATATACAAGACACACACAAGCACGA
ACACCCAGTTGCGGAGGAAATTCTCCGTAAATGAAAACCCAATCGGCGAACAATTCATACCCATATATGG
TAAAAGTTTTGAACGCGACTTGAGAGCGGAGAGCATTGCGGCTGATAAGGTTTTAGCGCTAAGCGGGCTT
TATAAAACGGGCTGCGGGACCAGTTTTCATATCACTACCGTTTGAGTTCTTGTGCTGTGTGGATACTCCT
CCCGACACAAAGCCGCTCCATCAGCCAGCAGTCGTCTAATCCAGAGACCCCGGATCGGGGTACCAACATG
GTGAGCAAGGGCGAGGAGCTGTTCACCGGGGTGGTGCCCATCCTGGTCGAGCTGGACGGCGACGTAAACG
GCCACAAGTTCAGCGTGTCCGGCGAGGGCGAGGGCGATGCCACCTACGGCAAGCTGACCCTGAAGTTCAT
CTGCACCACCGGCAAGCTGCCCGTGCCCTGGCCCACCCTCGTGACCACCCTGACCTACGGCGTGCAGTGC
TTCAGCCGCTACCCCGACCACATGAAGCAGCACGACTTCTTCAAGTCCGCCATGCCCGAAGGCTACGTCC
AGGAGCGCACCATCTTCTTCAAGGACGACGGCAACTACAAGACCCGCGCCGAGGTGAAGTTCGAGGGCGA
CACCCTGGTGAACCGCATCGAGCTGAAGGGCATCGACTTCAAGGAGGACGGCAACATCCTGGGGCACAAG
CTGGAGTACAACTACAACAGCCACAACGTCTATATCATGGCCGACAAGCAGAAGAACGGCATCAAGGTGA
ACTTCAAGATCCGCCACAACATCGAGGACGGCAGCGTGCAGCTCGCCGACCACTACCAGCAGAACACCCC
CATCGGCGACGGCCCCGTGCTGCTGCCCGACAACCACTACCTGAGCACCCAGTCCGCCCTGAGCAAAGAC
CCCAACGAGAAGCGCGATCACATGGTCCTGCTGGAGTTCGTGACCGCCGCCGGGATCACTCTCGGCATGG
ACGAGCTGTACAAGCCAAGCTTGAATTCTGCAGATATCCAGCACAGTGGCGGCCGCATGAACGGGGACGG
TTGGCAAGGACCTGGGCGTGGAGGACCACATCACATGAATGGTGGCGGAGGAGGACGACGTGGTGGAGGT
GGTGGTATGCACAATCAAAGAATACAACAGAATCCCCATCATGGTGGAATGAATCGTATGATGCCACACG
GATTCCGACCACAACAAGGACAATTTATGCCTCAATATCCTCCACCACCACCAATGGGTGGAATGCCTGA
TGTGATGGATATTAATATGCGAATGGATGGTATGTCATTAGGATCGACACCATCAGGAATTCCTGGACAA
TATGGTGATATGGGTCCACCGCCAGTCCAACAATGGAATCAACCTGCTCCATTTGTACCTCCACCTCAAC
AAGACGATCTCTATGATCCTTCGGGATATGGTGGTGGAGCTGGTGGTGGTGGAGGACATCATCCATCTCA
TATGCCACCATATGGACAACGTGGAAATAATCAGAATCAATACGGGAATCGAATGCAAGGAGGTCAAGGT
GGTTATCGAGGGAATCAACAGAGGCAGCAGCAGCAACAGCCTCAACAGGGATTCAATATGCCACCAATGA
TGGTTCCACCTGGTCAGCCTCCATTTTATGGTGGAAATCAACCGAATCATCATCATCAACAACCCTCATT
TGCTCCGTCGCCATTCTCAATGGGTGGAGGTGGTGGAGGATCACAAGGAGGACCACACGAACAGCACGGA
CCAGGTGGAAATCAGAATGGAGGATTCGGAGTTTCATCATCATCAATGGATGATTATTCAATGTGGACTG
ATGAGAATGATGAAGACGCGAAAAAGAAAAAATCGTTGAGAGATAAGGGATTGAGTGGAGCGGGTGATGC
TGATGTATCAAACAGTAAACCAATTCGCCGTTGGATTGTGCCAGAAGGCCAAGAAGAAGACTTTGAAACG
GCAATGGAACGATGTCCAAGTCATTTGAAAAAGAAAGCATTGAATGAAGAAGCTCTTCGTCGACGTTTAA
CATCTGAAAATCCACAAATAGTGGCACAAGCTCAACAACAAGCCGAAGAAGAGGCGAATGCTATGATGAG
GATTGGACGAAGACCCATTGTTCCCAGTGGATGGGGTGATATTCCATCTGAAATTAGTACTGACAAGTCA
GAATTCGATCAAAGCTCGTCACGTGGTGCGGATGAAGGAAGTATAAGCGGTGGTGGAAGTGGACGTCATC
CATCTCATCATCAATCAAATGATAATTCAATGTGGAATAGTCCATCAGTTGGAGGAGGTCAATCAAATAG
TGAAACACGTAATCCATTCTTTGCTCAACACATGCAACAGCAACAACATCAACAACAACATCAGCCACAC
TATGGAGGTTATGGTGATAATGGGGTGCTTGATGGTGGATCATTGTGGTCTGCTGCTGTCATGGATGGAT
CCTCAATGGTACCACCACATCCAACAATGGGTGTCGGATCATCAGCTTCATCGTCATCAATTCCAATTGG
CATGTTGATGATGAGCGGCAGTGGAAATGTTGGAGGCGGACCACCATCCTCATCTTCATTGTTGGACGAG
GATGGTAGCCAGAAGAAGCTGGCTGAAAATCTGAAATTAGCCGTTCAGAAGGGTCATTTGGATATTTCCC
TACTCTCACTTCCGCACATTCCGCCCAACGTGCTCGACTTGCTCACCGAAATTTTGGCGGTCATTCCGCG
TTTGGACGACTATGAGGATGAGCTCAAAAAATTGGGAGAAAATCGCCCTTCGAACTATGACGAGGGAGCC
AGCAAAGAGGAGAAAGAATCGTGGATGAGCAAGGATCAAAAGAACGATCACGACAAAGCAGTAATCGGAG
TAGTGACTGCAAAGATCGAGGTGACACAATTATCTAAAAAGATCACCGAAGCTTTGATCGAAGCTGGGCT
TCTTCCACCACAACCACAAACATCTACATCTGCAAATACATCTACCAATCATCTTAATCATAGAGGAGGA
CCACCGCCAGGATCCGATGGAGGAGCTGGTCCAAGTACTTCACGAAGTGGTGGAGGTGGTGCTGCTGGTG
GAGACTCTTTTAATAGTAGTGGAGGTGGTGGACCACCTGATCATTATTATGATTATTCGTTCCTTGGTTA
GCTCGAGTCTAGAGGGCCCGCGGTTCGAAGGTAAGCCTATCCCTAACCCTCTCCTCGGTCTCGATTCTAC
GCGTACCGGTCATCATCACCATCACCATTGAGTTTAAACCCGCTGATCAGCCTCGACTGTGCCTTCTAAG
GCCTGAGCTCGCTGATCAGCCTCGATCGAGGATCCAGACATGATAAGATACATTGATGAGTTTGGACAAA
CCACAACTAGAATGCAGTGAAAAAAATGCTTTATTTGTGAAATTTGTGATGCTATTGCTTTATTTGTAAC
CATTATAAGCTGCAATAAACAAGTTAACAACAACAATTGCATTCATTTTATGTTTCAGGTTCAGGGGGAG
GTGTGGGAGGTTTTTTAAAGCAAGTAAAACCTCTACAAATGTGGTATGGCTGATTATGATCAGTCGACCG
ATGCCCTTGAGAGCCTTCAACCCAGTCAGCTCCTTCCGGTGGGCGCGGGGCATGACTATCGTCGCCGCAC
TTATGACTGTCTTCTTTATCATGCAACTCGTAGGACAGGTGCCGGCAGCGCTCTGGGTCATTTTCGGCGA
GGACCGCTTTCGCTGGAGCGCGACGATGATCGGCCTGTCGCTTGCGGTATTCGGAATCTTGCACGCCCTC
GCTCAAGCCTTCGTCACTGGTCCCGCCACCAAACGTTTCGGCGAGAAGCAGGCCATTATCGCCGGCATGG
CGGCCGACGCGCTGGGCTACGTCTTGCTGGCGTTCGCGACGCGAGGCTGGATGGCCTTCCCCATTATGAT
TCTTCTCGCTTCCGGCGGCATCGGGATGCCCGCGTTGCAGGCCATGCTGTCCAGGCAGGTAGATGACGAC
CATCAGGGACAGCTTCAAGGATCGCTCGCGGCTCTTACCAGCCAGCAAAAGGCCAGGAACCGTAAAAAGG
CCGCGTTGCTGGCGTTTTTCCATAGGCTCCGCCCCCCTGACGAGCATCACAAAAATCGACGCTCAAGTCA
GAGGTGGCGAAACCCGACAGGACTATAAAGATACCAGGCGTTTCCCCCTGGAAGCTCCCTCGTGCGCTCT
CCTGTTCCGACCCTGCCGCTTACCGGATACCTGTCCGCCTTTCTCCCTTCGGGAAGCGTGGCGCTTTCTC
AATGCTCACGCTGTAGGTATCTCAGTTCGGTGTAGGTCGTTCGCTCCAAGCTGGGCTGTGTGCACGAACC
CCCCGTTCAGCCCGACCGCTGCGCCTTATCCGGTAACTATCGTCTTGAGTCCAACCCGGTAAGACACGAC
TTATCGCCACTGGCAGCAGCCACTGGTAACAGGATTAGCAGAGCGAGGTATGTAGGCGGTGCTACAGAGT
TCTTGAAGTGGTGGCCTAACTACGGCTACACTAGAAGGACAGTATTTGGTATCTGCGCTCTGCTGAAGCC
AGTTACCTTCGGAAAAAGAGTTGGTAGCTCTTGATCCGGCAAACAAACCACCGCTGGTAGCGGTGGTTTT
TTTGTTTGCAAGCAGCAGATTACGCGCAGAAAAAAAGGATCTCAAGAAGATCCTTTGATCTTTTCTACGG
GGTCTGACGCTCAGTGGAACGAAAACTCACGTTAAGGGATTTTGGTCATGAGATTATCAAAAAGGATCTT
CACCTAGATCCTTTTAAATTAAAAATGAAGTTTTAAATCAATCTAAAGTATATATGAGTAAACTTGGTCT
GACAGTTACCAATGCTTAATCAGTGAGGCACCTATCTCAGCGATCTGTCTATTTCGTTCATCCATAGTTG
CCTGACTCCCCGTCGTGTAGATAACTACGATACGGGAGGGCTTACCATCTGGCCCCAGTGCTGCAATGAT
ACCGCGAGACCCACGCTCACCGGCTCCAGATTTATCAGCAATAAACCAGCCAGCCGGAAGGGCCGAGCGC
AGAAGTGGTCCTGCAACTTTATCCGCCTCCATCCAGTCTATTAATTGTTGCCGGGAAGCTAGAGTAAGTA
GTTCGCCAGTTAATAGTTTGCGCAACGTTGTTGCCATTGCTGCAGGCATCGTGGTGTCACGCTCGTCGTT
TGGTATGGCTTCATTCAGCTCCGGTTCCCAACGATCAAGGCGAGTTACATGATCCCCCATGTTGTGCAAA
AAAGCGGTTAGCTCCTTCGGTCCTCCGATCGTTGTCAGAAGTAAGTTGGCCGCAGTGTTATCACTCATGG
TTATGGCAGCACTGCATAATTCTCTTACTGTCATGCCATCCGTAAGATGCTTTTCTGTGACTGGTGAGTA
CTCAACCAAGTCATTCTGAGAATAGTGTATGCGGCGACCGAGTTGCTCTTGCCCGGCGTCAACACGGGAT
AATACCGCGCCACATAGCAGAACTTTAAAAGTGCTCATCATTGGAAAACGTTCTTCGGGGCGAAAACTCT
CAAGGATCTTACCGCTGTTGAGATCCAGTTCGATGTAACCCACTCGTGCACCCAACTGATCTTCAGCATC
TTTTACTTTCACCAGCGTTTCTGGGTGAGCAAAAACAGGAAGGCAAAATGCCGCAAAAAAGGGAATAAGG
GCGACACGGAAATGTTGAATACTCATACTCTTCCTTTTTCAATATTATTGAAGCATTTATCAGGGTTATT
GTCTCATGAGCGGATACATATTTGAATGTATTTAGAAAAATAAACAAATAGGGGTTCCGCGCACATTTCC
CCGAAAAGTGCCACCTGACGTCTAAGAAACCATTATTATCATGACATTAACCTATAAAAATAGGCGTATC
ACGAGGCCCTTTCGT
Features (pLannotate 1.2.2; 9 found; start..end, strand, type, name):
     56..2568    +  promoter       Ac5 promoter: Drosophila melanogaster actin 5C promoter
   2588..3304    +  CDS            EGFP: EGFP is a basic (constitutively fluorescent) green fluorescent protein published in 1996, derived from Aequorea victoria. It is reported to be a rapidly-maturing weak dimer with moderate acid sensitivity.
   5490..5531    +  CDS            V5 tag: epitope tag from simian virus 5
   5631..5765    -  polyA_signal   SV40 poly(A) signal: SV40 polyadenylation signal
   5788..5872    -  CDS            large T antigen (fragment): large T antigen from SV40 (simian virus 40)
   5873..6343    +  CDS            TcR (fragment): tetracycline efflux protein; tet; confers resistance to tetracycline
   6387..6975    -  rep_origin     ori: high-copy-number ColE1/pMB1/pBR322/pUC origin of replication
   7146..8006    -  CDS            AmpR: β-lactamase; bla; confers resistance to ampicillin, carbenicillin, and related antibiotics
   8007..8111    -  promoter       AmpR promoter: bla
