[The description below was written by a language model from this plasmid's Addgene catalogue record and pLannotate feature annotations shown in this document.]
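Description:
pAc5.1B-EGFP-CeAIN2-W282AW390A_P is an 8.2 kb insect-cell expression plasmid that produces an EGFP-tagged mutant of the Caenorhabditis elegans protein AIN-2, one of the nematode GW182-family proteins. The catalogue lists the backbone as unknown, although the name and the annotated parts are consistent with a pAc5.1-type vector. It is maintained in E. coli through a ColE1/pUC-type origin and selected with ampicillin via a β-lactamase gene under its own promoter. The repository records it as low copy, even though the origin annotation is of a high-copy type. A tetracycline-resistance fragment and a short SV40 large T antigen fragment are also annotated, and these appear to be non-functional backbone remnants.

Expression is driven by the Drosophila melanogaster actin 5C promoter, a strong constitutive promoter commonly used in Drosophila cultured cells. EGFP follows immediately downstream. The roughly 2.2 kb unannotated stretch between EGFP and the V5 tag presumably holds the AIN-2 coding sequence, giving an N-terminal EGFP fusion. A V5 epitope tag and an SV40 polyadenylation signal lie beyond the insert, but the record does not show whether the V5 tag is translated in frame with the fusion. The insert carries two tryptophan-to-alanine substitutions, W282A and W390A, and lacks two residues (Ser-Asp, positions 378–379) relative to the NCBI reference sequence.

The associated study examined how C. elegans GW182 proteins interact with PAB-1 and the PAN2-PAN3 and CCR4-NOT deadenylase complexes. That context suggests the plasmid is used to express the tagged mutant in insect cells for interaction or localisation assays, although the record does not state what the mutations do. The depositor sequence may be theoretical rather than fully verified.
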