Addgene plasmid #147234: pAc5.1B-EGFP-CeAIN2-W282AW390A_P
Purpose: Insect Expression of CeAIN2-W282AW390A
Depositing lab: Elisa Izaurralde. Depositing organization: Max Planck Institute for Developmental Biology. Publication: The Caenorhabditis elegans GW182 protein AIN-1 interacts with PAB-1 and subunits of the PAN2-PAN3 and CCR4-NOT deadenylase complexes. Kuzuoglu-Ozturk D, Huntzinger E, Schmidt S, Izaurralde E. Nucleic Acids Res. 2012 Jul;40(12):5651-65. doi: 10.1093/nar/gks218. Epub 2012 Mar 7. PubMed 22402495.
Backbone
  Vector backbone: Unknown
  Vector type: Insect Expression
Growth in bacteria
  Bacterial resistance: Ampicillin, 100 μg/mL
  Growth temperature: 37°C
  Growth strain: DH5alpha
  Copy number: Low Copy
Gene/Insert
  Gene/Insert name: CeAIN2-W282AW390A
  Species: C. elegans (nematode)
  Mutation: Deletion of two AA SD 378-379 compared to the sequence given by NCBI: AF000196.1
  Cloning method: Unknown
Terms and licenses: Academic/Nonprofit Terms; Industry Terms: Not Available to Industry
Depositor comments: Plasmids from this collection were made available to the research community and donated after the lab closed. Please note that the sequence provided by the depositing laboratory may be theoretical/predicted or based on Sanger sequencing results. There may be discrepancies between sequencing results obtained by Addgene and the depositor sequence. If an Addgene verified sequence is not available, please contact before placing your order to request that our lab fully sequence the plasmid.
How to cite: pAc5.1B-EGFP-CeAIN2-W282AW390A_P was a gift from Elisa Izaurralde (Addgene plasmid # 147234 ; http://n2t.net/addgene:147234 ; RRID:Addgene_147234)
